>Addgene plasmid #226766 | p27.pA.NGFR.mCMV.hPGK.Rab35(S22N).wpre[sequenced] | addgene full sequence | sequence record 453495 | Addgene NGS Result
AAATTTCACAAATAAAGCATTTTTTTCACTGCATTCTAGTTGTGGTTTGTCCAAACTCATCAATGTATCT
TATCATGTCTGGCTCTAGCTATCCCGCCCCTAACTCCGCCCATCCCGCCCCTAACTCCGCCCAGTTCCGC
CCATTCTCCGCCCCATGGCTGACTAATTTTTTTTATTTATGCAGAGGCCGAGGCCGCCTCGGCCTCTGAG
CTATTCCAGAAGTAGTGAGGAGGCTTTTTTGGAGGCCTAGGGACGTACCCAATTCGCCCTATAGTGAGTC
GTATTACGCGCGCTCACTGGCCGTCGTTTTACAACGTCGTGACTGGGAAAACCCTGGCGTTACCCAACTT
AATCGCCTTGCAGCACATCCCCCTTTCGCCAGCTGGCGTAATAGCGAAGAGGCCCGCACCGATCGCCCTT
CCCAACAGTTGCGCAGCCTGAATGGCGAATGGG
[124 nt withheld, positions 454-577]
C
[91 nt withheld, positions 579-669]
A
[49 nt withheld, positions 671-719]
CCTTTGACGTTGGAGTCCACGTTCTTT
[37 nt withheld, positions 747-783]
ACCCTATCTCGGTCTATTCTTTTGATTTATAAGGGATTTTGCCGATTTCGGCCTATTGGTTAAAAAATGA
GCTGATTTAACAAAAATTTAACGCGAATTTTAACAAAATATTAACGCTTACAATTTAGGTGGCACTTTTC
GGGGAAATGTGCGCGGAACCCCTATTTGTTTATTTTTCTAAATACATTCAAATATGTATCCGCTCATGAG
ACAATAACCCTGATAAATGCTTCAATAATATTGAAAAAGGAAGAGTATGAGTATTCAACATTTCCGTGTC
GCCCTTATTCCCTTTTTTGCGGCATTTTGCCTTCCTGTTTTTGCTCACCCAGAAACGCTGGTGAAAGTAA
AAGATGCTGAAGATCAGTTGGGTGCACGAGTGGGTTACATCGAACTGGATCTCAACAGCGGTAAGATCCT
TGAGAGTTTTCGCCCCGAAGAACGTTTTCCAATGATGAGCACTTTTAAAGTTCTGCTATGTGGCGCGGTA
TTATCCCGTATTGACGCCGGGCAAGAGCAACTCGGTCGCCGCATACACTATTCTCAGAATGACTTGGTTG
AGTACTCACCAGTCACAGAAAAGCATCTTACGGATGGCATGACAGTAAGAGAATTATGCAGTGCTGCCAT
AACCATGAGTGATAACACTGCGGCCAACTTACTTCTGACAACGATCGGAGGACCGAAGGAGCTAACCGCT
TTTTTGCACAACATGGGGGATCATGTAACTCGCCTTGATCGTTGGGAACCGGAGCTGAATGAAGCCATAC
CAAACGACGAGCGTGACACCACGATGCCTGTAGCAATGGCAACAACGTTGCGCAAACTATTAACTGGCGA
ACTACTTACTCTAGCTTCCCGGCAACAATTAATAGACTGGATGGAGGCGGATAAAGTTGCAGGACCACTT
CTGCGCTCGGCCCTTCCGGCTGGCTGGTTTATTGCTGATAAATCTGGAGCCGGTGAGCGTGGGTCTCGCG
GTATCATTGCAGCACTGGGGCCAGATGGTAAGCCCTCCCGTATCGTAGTTATCTACACGACGGGGAGTCA
GGCAACTATGGATGAACGAAATAGACAGATCGCTGAGATAGGTGCCTCACTGATTAAGCATTGGTAACTG
TCAGACCAAGTTTACTCATATATACTTTAGATTGATTTAAAACTTCATTTTTAATTTAAAAGGATCTAGG
TGAAGATCCTTTTTGATAATCTCATGACCAAAATCCCTTAACGTGAGTTTTCGTTCCACTGAGCGTCAGA
CCCCGTAGAAAAGATCAAAGGATCTTCTTGAGATCCTTTTTTTCTGCGCGTAATCTGCTGCTTGCAAACA
AAAAAACCACCGCTACCAGCGGTGGTTTGTTTGCCGGATCAAGAGCTACCAACTCTTTTTCCGAAGGTAA
CTGGCTTCAGCAGAGCGCAGATACCAAATACTGTTCTTCTAGTGTAGCCGTAGTTAGGCCACCACTTCAA
GAACTCTGTAGCACCGCCTACATACCTCGCTCTGCTAATCCTGTTACCAGTGGCTGCTGCCAGTGGCGAT
AAGTCGTGTCTTACCGGGTTGGACTCAAGACGATAGTTACCGGATAAGGCGCAGCGGTCGGGCTGAACGG
GGGGTTCGTGCACACAGCCCAGCTTGGAGCGAACGACCTACACCGAACTGAGATACCTACAGCGTGAGCT
ATGAGAAAGCGCCACGCTTCCCGAAGGGAGAAAGGCGGACAGGTATCCGGTAAGCGGCAGGGTCGGAACA
GGAGAGCGCACGAGGGAGCTTCCAGGGGGAAACGCCTGGTATCTTTATAGTCCTGTCGGGTTTCGCCACC
TCTGACTTGAGCGTCGATTTTTGTGATGCTCGTCAGGGGGGCGGAGCCTATGGAAAAACGCCAGCAACGC
GGCCTTTTTACGGTTCCTGGCCTTTTGCTGGCCTTTTGCTCACATGTTCTTTCCTGCGTTATCCCCTGAT
TCTGTGGATAACCGTATTACCGCCTTTGAGTGAGCTGATACCGCTCGCCGCAGCCGAACGACCGAGCGCA
GCGAGTCAGTGAGCGAGGAAGCGGAAGAGCGCCCAATACGCAAACCGCCTCTCCCCGCGCGTTGGCCGAT
TCATTAATGCAGCTGGCACGACAGGTTTCCCGACTGGAAAGCGGGCAGTGAGCGCAACGCAATTAATGTG
AGTTAGCTCACTCATTAGGCACCCCAGGCTTTACACTTTATGCTTCCGGCTCGTATGTTGTGTGGAATTG
TGAGCGGATAACAATTTCACACAGGAAACAGCTATGACCATGATTACGCCAAGCGCGCAATTAACCCTCA
CTAAAGGGAACAAAAGCTGGAGCTGCAAGCTTGGCCATTGCATACGTTGTATCCATATCATAATATGTAC
ATTTATATTGGCTCATGTCCAACATTACCGCCATGTTGACATTGATTATTGACTAGTTATTAATAGTAAT
CAATTACGGGGTCATTAGTTCATAGCCCATATATGGAGTTCCGCGTTACATAACTTACGGTAAATGGCCC
GCCTGGCTGACCGCCCAACGACCCCCGCCCATTGACGTCAATAATGACGTATGTTCCCATAGTAACGCCA
ATAGGGACTTTCCATTGACGTCAATGGGTGGAGTATTTACGGTAAACTGCCCACTTGGCAGTACATCAAG
TGTATCATATGCCAAGTACGCCCCCTATTGACGTCAATGACGGTAAATGGCCCGCCTGGCATTATGCCCA
GTACATGACCTTATGGGACTTTCCTACTTGGCAGTACATCTACGTATTAGTCATCGCTATTACCATGGTG
ATGCGGTTTTGGCAGTACATCAATGGGCGTGGATAGCGGTTTGACTCACGGGGATTTCCAAGTCTCCACC
CCATTGACGTCAATGGGAGTTTGTTTTGGCACCAAAATCAACGGGACTTTCCAAAATGTCGTAACAACTC
CGCCCCATTGACGCAAATGGGCGGTAGGCGTGTACGGTGGGAGGTCTATATAAGCAGAGCTCGTTTAGTG
AACCGGGGTCTCTCTGGTTAGACCAGATCTGAGCCTGGGAGCTCTCTGGCTAACTAGGGAACCCACTGCT
TAAGCCTCAATAAAGCTTGCCTTGAGTGCTTCAAGTAGTGTGTGCCCGTCTGTTGTGTGACTCTGGTAAC
TAGAGATCCCTCAGACCCTTTTAGTCAGTGTGGAAAATCTCTAGCAGTGGCGCCCGAACAGGGACTTGAA
AGCGAAAGGGAAACCAGAGGAGCTCTCTCGACGCAGGACTCGGCTTGCTGAAGCGCGCACGGCAAGAGGC
GAGGGGCGGCGACTGGTGAGTACGCCAAAAATTTTGACTAGCGGAGGCTAGAAGGAGAGAGATGGGTGCG
AGAGCGTCAGTATTAAGCGGGGGAGAATTAGATCGCGATGGGAAAAAATTCGGTTAAGGCCAGGGGGAAA
GAAAAAATATAAATTAAAACATATAGTATGGGCAAGCAGGGAGCTAGAACGATTCGCAGTTAATCCTGGC
CTGTTAGAAACATCAGAAGGCTGTAGACAAATACTGGGACAGCTACAACCATCCCTTCAGACAGGATCAG
AAGAACTTAGATCATTATATAATACAGTAGCAACCCTCTATTGTGTGCATCAAAGGATAGAGATAAAAGA
CACCAAGGAAGCTTTAGACAAGATAGAGGAAGAGCAAAACAAAAGTAAGACCACCGCACAGCAAGCGGCC
GCTGATCTTCAGACCTGGAGGAGGAGATATGAGGGACAATTGGAGAAGTGAATTATATAAATATAAAGTA
GTAAAAATTGAACCATTAGGAGTAGCACCCACCAAGGCAAAGAGAAGAGTGGTGCAGAGAGAAAAAAGAG
CAGTGGGAATAGGAGCTTTGTTCCTTGGGTTCTTGGGAGCAGCAGGAAGCACTATGGGCGCAGCGTCAAT
GACGCTGACGGTACAGGCCAGACAATTATTGTCTGGTATAGTGCAGCAGCAGAACAATTTGCTGAGGGCT
ATTGAGGCGCAACAGCATCTGTTGCAACTCACAGTCTGGGGCATCAAGCAGCTCCAGGCAAGAATCCTGG
CTGTGGAAAGATACCTAAAGGATCAACAGCTCCTGGGGATTTGGGGTTGCTCTGGAAAACTCATTTGCAC
CACTGCTGTGCCTTGGAATGCTAGTTGGAGTAATAAATCTCTGGAACAGATTTGGAATCACACGACCTGG
ATGGAGTGGGACAGAGAAATTAACAATTACACAAGCTTAATACACTCCTTAATTGAAGAATCGCAAAACC
AGCAAGAAAAGAATGAACAAGAATTATTGGAATTAGATAAATGGGCAAGTTTGTGGAATTGGTTTAACAT
AACAAATTGGCTGTGGTATATAAAATTATTCATAATGATAGTAGGAGGCTTGGTAGGTTTAAGAATAGTT
TTTGCTGTACTTTCTATAGTGAATAGAGTTAGGCAGGGATATTCACCATTATCGTTTCAGACCCACCTCC
CAACCCCGAGGGGACCCGACAGGCCCGAAGGAATAGAAGAAGAAGGTGGAGAGAGAGACAGAGACAGATC
CATTCGATTAGTGAACGGATCTCGACGGTATCGGTTAACTTTTAAAAGAAAAGGGGGGATTGGGGGGTAC
AGTGCAGGGGAAAGAATAGTAGACATAATAGCAACAGACATACAAACTAAAGAATTACAAAAACAAATTA
CAAAAATTCAAAATTTTATCGATCACGAGACTAGCCTCGAGAGATCTGATCATAATCAGCCATACCACAT
TTGTAGAGGTTTTACTTGCTTTAAAAAACCTCCCACACCTCCCCCTGAACCTGAAACATAAAATGAATGC
AATTGTTGTTGTTAACTTGTTTATTGCAGCTTATAATGGTTACAAATAAGGCAATAGCATCACAAATTTC
ACAAATAAGGCATTTTTTTCACTGCATTCTAGTTTTGGTTTGTCCAAACTCATCAATGTATCTTATCATG
TCTGGATCTCAAATCCCTCGGAAGCTGCGCCTGTCATCGAATTCCTGCAGCCCGGTGCATGACTAAGCTA
GCTCAGTTAGCCTCCCCCATCTCCCCTAGAGGATCCCCCTGTTCCACCTCTTGAAGGCTATGTAGGCCAC
AAGGCCCACAACCACAGCAGCCAGGATGGAGCAATAGACAGGGATGAGGTTGTCGGTGGTGCCTCGGGTC
ACCACGGGCTGGGAGCTGCCCATCACTGTGGTCACCACACCTGCCACCGTGCTGGCTATGAGGTCTTGTT
CTGGAGGTGCCTCAGGCTCCTGGGTGCTGGGGGCTGTGCTGTCCGAGCCCTCTGGGGGTGTGGACCGTGT
AATCCAACGGCCAGGGATCTCCTCGCACTCGGCGTCGGCCCAGCGTGTGCACTCGCGGAGCTGGCGCTCG
GTGTCCTCGCACACGGTGCAGGGCAGGCACGGGTCCACGTGGTTGGCCTCGTCGGAATACGTGCCGTCGG
GGCACTCCTCGCACACGGTGTTCTGCTTGTCCTGGCAGGAGAACACGAGGCCCGAGCCCGCCTCGCACAC
GCGGCACGCCTCGCAGCGCCCAGTCGTCTCATCCTGGTAGTAGCCGTAGGCGCAGCGGCACACGGCGTCG
TCGGCCTCCACGCACGGCGCCGACATGCTCTGGAGCCCCACGCACTCGGTGCACGGCTTGCACGGCTCGG
TCGCGCTCACCACGTCGGAGAACGTCACGCTGTCCAGGCAGGGCTCACACACGGTCTGGTTGGCTCCACA
AGGCTGGGCCACACCCTCGCCCAGGTTGCAGGCTTTGCAGCACTCACCGCTGTGTGTGTACAGGCCTGTG
GGGCATGCCTCCTTGGCACCTCCAAGGGACACCCCCAGAAGCAGCAACAGCAGCAGGCGCGGCCCGTCCA
TGGCGCGGCCGGTGGCACCTGCCCCCATCGCCCGCCTCCCGCGGCAGCGCTCGACTTCCAGCTCGGTCCG
CTTTGCGGACTGATGGGGCTGCGCTGCGCTGCGCTCCAGCGCCCCCCCTGCCCGCCGGAGCTGGCCGCGG
CCCGAATTCCGCGGAGGCTGGATCGGTCCCGGTGTCTTCTATGGAGGTCAAAACAGCGTGGATGGCGTCT
CCAGGCGATCTGACGGTTCACTAAACGAGCTCTGCTTATATAGGCCTCCCACCGTACACGCCTACCCTCG
AGAAGCTTGATATCGAATTCCACGGGGTTGGGGTTGCGCCTTTTCCAAGGCAGCCCTGGGTTTGCGCAGG
GACGCGGCTGCTCTGGGCGTGGTTCCGGGAAACGCAGCGGCGCCGACCCTGGGTCTCGCACATTCTTCAC
GTCCGTTCGCAGCGTCACCCGGATCTTCGCCGCTACCCTTGTGGGCCCCCCGGCGACGCTTCCTGCTCCG
CCCCTAAGTCGGGAAGGTTCCTTGCGGTTCGCGGCGTGCCGGACGTGACAAACGGAAGCCGCACGTCTCA
CTAGTACCCTCGCAGACGGACAGCGCCAGGGAGCAATGGCAGCGCGCCGACCGCGATGGGCTGTGGCCAA
TAGCGGCTGCTCAGCAGGGCGCGCCGAGAGCAGCGGCCGGGAAGGGGCGGTGCGGGAGGCGGGGTGTGGG
GCGGTAGTGTGGGCCCTGTTCCTGCCCGCGCGGTGTTCCGCATTCTGCAAGCCTCCGGAGCGCACGTCGG
CAGTCGGCTCCCTCGTTGACCGAATCACCGACCTCTCTCCCCAGGGGGATCCACCGGTGCTGTACAAGTC
CGGACTCAGATCCATGGCCCGGGACTACGACCACCTCTTCAAGCTGCTCATCATCGGCGACAGCGGTGTG
GGCAAGAACAGTTTACTGTTGCGTTTTGCAGACAACACTTTCTCAGGCAGCTACATCACCACGATCGGAG
TGGATTTCAAGATCCGGACCGTGGAGATCAACGGGGAGAAGGTGAAGCTGCAGATCTGGGACACAGCGGG
GCAGGAGCGCTTCCGCACCATCACCTCCACGTATTATCGGGGGACCCACGGGGTCATTGTGGTTTACGAC
GTCACCAGTGCCGAGTCCTTTGTCAACGTCAAGCGGTGGCTTCACGAAATCAACCAGAACTGTGATGATG
TGTGCCGAATATTAGTGGGTAATAAGAATGACGACCCTGAGCGGAAGGTGGTGGAGACGGAAGATGCCTA
CAAATTCGCCGGGCAGATGGGCATCCAGTTGTTCGAGACCAGCGCCAAGGAGAATGTCAACGTGGAAGAG
ATGTTCAACTGCATCACGGAGCTGGTCCTCCGAGCAAAGAAAGACAACCTGGCAAAACAGCAGCAGCAAC
AACAGAACGATGTGGTGAAGCTCACGAAGAACAGTAAACGAAAGAAACGCTGCTGCTAAGAATTCTGCAG
TCGACAATCAACCTCTGGATTACAAAATTTGTGAAAGATTGACTGGTATTCTTAACTATGTTGCTCCTTT
TACGCTATGTGGATACGCTGCTTTAATGCCTTTGTATCATGCTATTGCTTCCCGTATGGCTTTCATTTTC
TCCTCCTTGTATAAATCCTGGTTGCTGTCTCTTTATGAGGAGTTGTGGCCCGTTGTCAGGCAACGTGGCG
TGGTGTGCACTGTGTTTGCTGACGCAACCCCCACTGGTTGGGGCATTGCCACCACCTGTCAGCTCCTTTC
CGGGACTTTCGCTTTCCCCCTCCCTATTGCCACGGCGGAACTCATCGCCGCCTGCCTTGCCCGCTGCTGG
ACAGGGGCTCGGCTGTTGGGCACTGACAATTCCGTGGTGTTGTCGGGGAAGCTGACGTCCTTTCCATGGC
TGCTCGCCTGTGTTGCCACCTGGATTCTGCGCGGGACGTCCTTCTGCTACGTCCCTTCGGCCCTCAATCC
AGCGGACCTTCCTTCCCGCGGCCTGCTGCCGGCTCTAGAGCCTCTTCCGCGTCTTCGCCTTCCCGGGTCG
AGCTCGGTACCTTTAAGACCAATGACTTACAAGGCAGCTGTAGATCTTAGCCACTTTTTAAAAGAAAAGG
GGGGACTGGAAGGGCTAATTCACTCCCAACGAAGACAAGATCTGCTTTTTGCTTGTACTGGGTCTCTCTG
GTTAGACCAGATCTGAGCCTGGGAGCTCTCTGGCTAACTAGGGAACCCACTGCTTAAGCCTCAATAAAGC
TTGCCTTGAGTGCTTCAAGTAGTGTGTGCCCGTCTGTTGTGTGACTCTGGTAACTAGAGATCCCTCAGAC
CCTTTTAGTCAGTGTGGAAAATCTCTAGCAGTAGTAGTTCATGTCATCTTATTATTCAGTATTTATAACT
TGCAAAGAAATGAATATCAGAGAGTGAGAGGAACTTGTTTATTGCAGCTTATAATGGTTACAAATAAAGC
AATAGCATCAC
Features (pLannotate 1.2.2; 32 found; start..end, strand, type, name):
    112..247     +  rep_origin     SV40 ori: SV40 origin of replication
    268..286     -  promoter       T7 promoter: promoter for bacteriophage T7 RNA polymerase
    294..449     +  CDS            lacZα (fragment): LacZα fragment of β-galactosidase; lacZ fragment
    454..882     +  rep_origin     f1 ori (sequence partly withheld): f1 bacteriophage origin of replication; arrow indicates direction of (+) strand synthesis
    935..1039    +  promoter       AmpR promoter: bla
   1040..1900    +  CDS            AmpR: β-lactamase; bla; confers resistance to ampicillin, carbenicillin, and related antibiotics
   2071..2659    +  rep_origin     ori: high-copy-number ColE1/pMB1/pBR322/pUC origin of replication
   2842..2934    +  CDS            lacI (fragment): lac repressor; lacI; The lac repressor binds to the lac operator to inhibit transcription in E. coli. This inhibition can be relieved by adding lactose or isopropyl-β-D-thiogalactopyranoside (IPTG).
   2947..2968    +  protein_bind   CAP binding site: CAP binding activates transcription in the presence of cAMP. E. coli catabolite activator protein
   2983..3013    +  promoter       lac promoter: promoter for the E. coli lac operon
   3021..3037    +  protein_bind   lac operator: The lac repressor binds to the lac operator to inhibit transcription in E. coli. This inhibition can be relieved by adding lactose or isopropyl-β-D-thiogalactopyranoside (IPTG). lac repressor encoded by lacI
   3082..3100    +  promoter       T3 promoter: promoter for bacteriophage T3 RNA polymerase
   3201..3580    +  enhancer       CMV enhancer: human cytomegalovirus immediate early enhancer
   3581..3784    +  promoter       CMV promoter: human cytomegalovirus (CMV) immediate early promoter
   3799..3979    +  LTR            5' LTR (truncated): truncated 5' long terminal repeat (LTR) from HIV-1
   4026..4151    +  misc_feature   HIV-1 Ψ: packaging signal of human immunodeficiency virus type 1
   4135..4498    +  CDS            HIV-1 gag (fragment): gag protein from human immunodeficiency virus 1; gag
   4644..4877    +  misc_feature   RRE: The Rev response element (RRE) of HIV-1 allows for Rev-dependent mRNA export from the nucleus to the cytoplasm.
   5254..5354    +  CDS            Rev (fragment): human immunodeficiency virus 1 (HIV-1) Rev protein; rev; enhances nuclear export of unspliced and incompletely spliced viral mRNAs
   5373..5490    +  misc_feature   cPPT/CTS: central polypurine tract and central termination sequence of HIV-1
   5520..5604    +  CDS            large T antigen (fragment): large T antigen from SV40 (simian virus 40)
   5627..5761    +  polyA_signal   SV40 poly(A) signal: SV40 polyadenylation signal
   5789..5808    -  misc_feature   MCS (fragment): pBluescript multiple cloning site
   5864..6691    -  CDS            NGFR (fragment): TNR16_HUMAN - Also known as TNFRSF16. Experimental evidence at protein level: Swiss-Prot protein existence level 1. Low affinity receptor which can bind to NGF, BDNF, NTF3, and NTF4. Forms a heterodimeric receptor with SORCS2 that binds the precursor forms of NGF, BDNF and NTF3 with high affinity, and has much lower affinity for mature NGF and BDNF (PubMed:24908487). Plays an important role in differentiation and survival of specific neuronal populations during development (By similarity). Can mediate cell survival as well as cell death of neural cells. Plays a role in the inactivation of RHOA
   6901..6939    -  promoter       minimal CMV promoter: human cytomegalovirus (CMV) immediate early promoter
   6941..6964    -  misc_feature   MCS (fragment): pBluescript multiple cloning site
   6967..7477    +  promoter       hPGK promoter: human phosphoglycerate kinase 1 promoter
   7517..8119    +  CDS            RAB35: RAB35_HUMAN - Also known as RAB1C, RAY. Experimental evidence at protein level: Swiss-Prot protein existence level 1. The small GTPases Rab are key regulators of intracellular membrane trafficking, from the formation of transport vesicles to their fusion with membranes. Rabs cycle between an inactive GDP-bound form and an active GTP-bound form that is able to recruit to membranes different sets of downstream effectors directly responsible for vesicle formation, movement, tethering and fusion. That Rab is involved in the process of endocytosis and is an essential rate-limiting regulator of the
   8139..8685    +  misc_feature   WPRE (fragment): woodchuck hepatitis virus posttranscriptional regulatory element
   8700..8768    +  CDS            nef (fragment): NEF_HV1Z2 - Experimental evidence at protein level: Swiss-Prot protein existence level 1. Extracellular Nef protein targets CD4(+) T-lymphocytes for apoptosis by interacting with CXCR4 surface receptors. From Human immunodeficiency virus type 1 group M subtype D (isolate Z2/CDC-Z34) (HIV-1).
   8770..9003    +  LTR            3' LTR (ΔU3): self-inactivating 3' long terminal repeat (LTR) from HIV-1
   9075..72      +  polyA_signal   SV40 poly(A) signal (across the origin): SV40 polyadenylation signal
