[The description below was written by a language model from this plasmid's Addgene catalogue record and pLannotate feature annotations shown in this document.]
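Description:
p27.pA.NGFR.mCMV.hPGK.Rab35(S22N).wpre is a 9.1 kb plasmid catalogued as a mammalian expression vector on the p1074 backbone. Its feature table shows it to be an HIV-1-based, self-inactivating lentiviral transfer vector. It is propagated in E. coli through a high-copy ColE1/pUC origin with ampicillin selection (AmpR). It also carries pBluescript-type remnants (f1 ori, lac promoter/operator, lacZα fragment, T3 and T7 promoters) and an SV40 origin. The viral genome is transcribed from a CMV enhancer/promoter fused to a truncated 5' LTR. This is followed by the Ψ packaging signal with a gag fragment, the RRE for Rev-dependent nuclear export and the cPPT/CTS. The genome ends in a ΔU3 3' LTR, and an SV40 polyadenylation signal lies downstream.

The payload is a bidirectional expression cassette. A human PGK promoter drives the human RAB35 coding sequence in the sense orientation, followed by a WPRE that enhances transcript stability and expression. According to the record, the insert carries the S22N substitution; mutations at this conserved position in Rab GTPases are generally used as GDP-locked, dominant-negative forms, although the record itself does not state this. Abutting the PGK promoter in the opposite orientation, a minimal CMV promoter drives a fragment of NGFR (the low-affinity nerve growth factor receptor), which terminates at an antisense-positioned SV40 poly(A) signal. In designs like this, the minimal promoter borrows activity from the adjacent PGK element. Both genes are therefore co-expressed, and the truncated NGFR typically serves as a surface marker for identifying or sorting transduced cells. The stated purpose is simply Rab35(S22N) expression. The associated publication concerns extracellular vesicles from senescent cells, which is consistent with using the mutant to perturb Rab35-dependent vesicle trafficking.
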