Addgene plasmid #226766: p27.pA.NGFR.mCMV.hPGK.Rab35(S22N).wpre[sequenced]
Purpose: Rab35(S22N)
Depositing lab: Ferdinando Pucci. Depositing organization: Oregon Health & Science University. Publication: Senescent Cell-Derived Extracellular Vesicles Inhibit Cancer Recurrence by Coordinating Immune Surveillance. Ziglari T, Calistri NL, Finan JM, Derrick DS, Nakayasu ES, Burnet MC, Kyle JE, Hoare M, Heiser LM, Pucci F. Cancer Res. 2025 Mar 3;85(5):859-874. doi: 10.1158/0008-5472.CAN-24-0875. PubMed 39804967.
Backbone
  Vector backbone: p1074
  Vector type: Mammalian Expression
Growth in bacteria
  Bacterial resistance: Ampicillin, 100 μg/mL
  Growth temperature: 37°C
  Growth strain: NEB Stable
  Copy number: Unknown
Gene/Insert
  Gene/Insert name: rab35-mutant S22N
  Entrez Gene: RAB35 (a.k.a. H-ray, RAB1C, RAY)
Terms and licenses: Academic/Nonprofit Terms; Industry Terms: Not Available to Industry
How to cite: p27.pA.NGFR.mCMV.hPGK.Rab35(S22N).wpre[sequenced] was a gift from Ferdinando Pucci (Addgene plasmid # 226766 ; http://n2t.net/addgene:226766 ; RRID:Addgene_226766)
